Addgene plasmid #90922: TTK H9.1 gRNA
Purpose: 3rd generation lentiviral gRNA plasmid targeting human TTK
Depositing lab: Iain Cheeseman. Depositing organization: Whitehead Institute for Biomedical Research. Publication: Large-Scale Analysis of CRISPR/Cas9 Cell-Cycle Knockouts Reveals the Diversity of p53-Dependent Responses to Cell-Cycle Defects. McKinley KL, Cheeseman IM. Dev Cell. 2017 Feb 27;40(4):405-420.e2. doi: 10.1016/j.devcel.2017.01.012. Epub 2017 Feb 16. PubMed 28216383.
Backbone
  Vector backbone: pLenti-sgRNA
  Backbone manufacturer: Eric Lander & David Sabatini labs (Addgene plasmid #71409)
  Backbone size w/o insert (bp): 9151
  Vector type: Lentiviral, CRISPR
  Selectable markers: Puromycin
Growth in bacteria
  Bacterial resistance: Ampicillin, 100 μg/mL
  Growth temperature: 37°C
  Growth strain: NEB Stable
  Copy number: Unknown
Gene/Insert
  Gene/Insert name: TTK (Guide Designation H9.1) (alt name: pKMKO series)
  gRNA/shRNA sequence: CACCgTCAAGCTTAGTTCATCAGTA
  Species: H. sapiens (human)
  Promoter: U6
  Cloning method: Restriction Enzyme; 5′ cloning site BsmBI (destroyed during cloning); 3′ cloning site BsmBI (destroyed during cloning)
  Sequencing primers: 5′ hU6-F (5'-GAGGGCCTATTTCCCATGATT-3'); 3′ EF1a-R (5'-CACGGCGACTACTGCACTTA-3')
Terms and licenses: Academic/Nonprofit Terms; Industry Terms: Not Available to Industry
Depositor comments: Please note that gRNA target sequence listed is not strictly the 20nt spacer sequence, but also contains the 5' BsmBI overhang. For more information about knockout human cell lines generated using this plasmid, please see http://cellcycleknockouts.wi.mit.edu/ .
How to cite: TTK H9.1 gRNA was a gift from Iain Cheeseman (Addgene plasmid # 90922 ; http://n2t.net/addgene:90922 ; RRID:Addgene_90922)
