[The description below was written by a language model from this plasmid's Addgene catalogue record and pLannotate feature annotations shown in this document.]
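Description:
TTK H9.1 gRNA is a third-generation lentiviral CRISPR guide RNA plasmid built on the pLenti-sgRNA backbone. It carries a single guide directed against the human TTK gene and belongs to a series of guide constructs (pKMKO series) made for a large-scale analysis of cell-cycle gene knockouts in human cells. It is propagated in E. coli through a high-copy ColE1/pUC-type origin with ampicillin selection from the AmpR (β-lactamase) gene. The backbone also retains an f1 origin, an SV40 origin, and remnants of a lac/lacZα cloning region with T3 and T7 promoters.

The guide oligonucleotide was cloned between two BsmBI sites, both destroyed in the process, placing the spacer between the human U6 RNA polymerase III promoter and the S. pyogenes guide scaffold (annotated as a tracrRNA fragment). Downstream, after a cPPT/CTS element, an EF-1α core promoter drives the puromycin N-acetyltransferase gene for selection of transduced mammalian cells, followed by WPRE to enhance transcript expression. The viral frame is typical of third-generation, self-inactivating vectors. An RSV promoter fused to a truncated 5' LTR makes genomic RNA production Tat-independent, the Ψ packaging signal with a partial gag region and the RRE support packaging and Rev-dependent export, and the ΔU3 3' LTR, followed by an SV40 polyadenylation signal, disables LTR promoter activity after integration.

No Cas9 is annotated, so the nuclease must be supplied separately, for example from a Cas9-expressing cell line. The sequenced record is 7,302 nt, shorter than the catalogue backbone size of 9,151 bp. The record does not explain the difference, though that figure may include a stuffer removed during cloning.
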