Features (pLannotate 1.2.2; 27 found; start..end, strand, type, name):
    509..720     -  promoter       EF-1α core promoter: core promoter for human elongation factor EF-1α
    789..906     -  misc_feature   cPPT/CTS: central polypurine tract and central termination sequence of HIV-1
    955..1022    -  misc_RNA       tracrRNA (fragment): trans-activating CRISPR RNA for the Streptococcus pyogenes CRISPR/Cas9 system
   1070..1310    -  promoter       U6 promoter: RNA polymerase III promoter for human U6 snRNA
   1314..1340    -  CDS            Rev (fragment): human immunodeficiency virus 1 (HIV-1) Rev protein; rev; enhances nuclear export of unspliced and incompletely spliced viral mRNAs
   1717..1950    -  misc_feature   RRE: The Rev response element (RRE) of HIV-1 allows for Rev-dependent mRNA export from the nucleus to the cytoplasm.
   2096..2459    -  CDS            HIV-1 gag (fragment): gag protein from human immunodeficiency virus 1; gag
   2443..2568    -  misc_feature   HIV-1 Ψ: packaging signal of human immunodeficiency virus type 1
   2615..2795    -  LTR            5' LTR (truncated): truncated 5' long terminal repeat (LTR) from HIV-1
   2796..3022    -  promoter       RSV promoter: Rous sarcoma virus enhancer/promoter
   3050..3068    -  promoter       T3 promoter: promoter for bacteriophage T3 RNA polymerase
   3113..3129    -  protein_bind   lac operator: The lac repressor binds to the lac operator to inhibit transcription in E. coli. This inhibition can be relieved by adding lactose or isopropyl-β-D-thiogalactopyranoside (IPTG). lac repressor encoded by lacI
   3137..3167    -  promoter       lac promoter: promoter for the E. coli lac operon
   3182..3203    -  protein_bind   CAP binding site: CAP binding activates transcription in the presence of cAMP. E. coli catabolite activator protein
   3216..3308    -  CDS            lacI (fragment): lac repressor; lacI; The lac repressor binds to the lac operator to inhibit transcription in E. coli. This inhibition can be relieved by adding lactose or isopropyl-β-D-thiogalactopyranoside (IPTG).
   3491..4079    -  rep_origin     ori: high-copy-number ColE1/pMB1/pBR322/pUC origin of replication
   4250..5110    -  CDS            AmpR: β-lactamase; bla; confers resistance to ampicillin, carbenicillin, and related antibiotics
   5111..5215    -  promoter       AmpR promoter: bla
   5268..5696    -  rep_origin     f1 ori (sequence partly withheld): f1 bacteriophage origin of replication; arrow indicates direction of (+) strand synthesis
   5701..5856    -  CDS            lacZα (fragment): LacZα fragment of β-galactosidase; lacZ fragment
   5864..5882    +  promoter       T7 promoter: promoter for bacteriophage T7 RNA polymerase
   5903..6038    -  rep_origin     SV40 ori: SV40 origin of replication
   6078..6199    -  polyA_signal   SV40 poly(A) signal: SV40 polyadenylation signal
   6277..6510    -  LTR            3' LTR (ΔU3): self-inactivating 3' long terminal repeat (LTR) from HIV-1
   6512..6531    -  misc_feature   cPPT/CTS (fragment): central polypurine tract and central termination sequence of HIV-1
   6582..7170    -  misc_feature   WPRE: woodchuck hepatitis virus posttranscriptional regulatory element
   7186..483     -  CDS            PuroR (fragment) (across the origin): puromycin N-acetyltransferase; pac from Streptomyces; confers resistance to puromycin
>Addgene plasmid #90922 | TTK H9.1 gRNA | addgene full sequence | sequence record 182973 | Addgene NGS Result
CTCCAGGAAGGCGGGCACCCCGGCGCGCTCGGCCGCCTCCACTCCGGGGAGCACGACGGCGCTGCCCAGA
CCCTTGCCCTGGTGGTCGGGCGAGACTCCGACGGTGGCCAGGAACCACGCGGGCTCCTTGGGCCGGTGCG
GCGCCAGGAGGCCTTCCATCTGTTGCTGCGCGGCCAGCCGGGAACCGCTCAACTCGGCCATGCGCGGGCC
GATCTCGGCGAACACCGCCCCCGCTTCGACGCTCTCCGGCGTGGTCCAGACCGCCACCGCGGCGCCGTCG
TCCGCGACCCACACCTTGCCGATGTCGAGCCCGACGCGCGTGAGGAAGAGTTCTTGCAGCTCGGTGACCC
GCTCGATGTGGCGGTCCGGATCGACGGTGTGGCGCGTGGCGGGGTAGTCGGCGAACGCGGCGGCGAGGGT
GCGTACGGCCCTGGGGACGTCGTCGCGGGTGGCGAGGCGCACCGTGGGCTTGTACTCGGTCATGGTGGCG
GATCCCGCGTCACGACACCTGTGTTCTGGCGGCAAACCCGTTGCGAAAAAGAACGTTCACGGCGACTACT
GCACTTATATACGGTTCTCCCCCACCCTCGGGAAAAAGGCGGAGCCAGTACACGACATCACTTTCCCAGT
TTACCCCGCGCCACCTTCTCTAGGCACCGGTTCAATTGCCGACCCCTCCCCCCAACTTCTCGGGGACTGT
GGGCGATGTGCGCTCTGCCCACTGACGGGCACCGGAGCCACTCGAGCCGGCGCCAAAGTGGATCTCTGCT
GTCCCTGTAATAAACCCGAAAATTTTGAATTTTTGTAATTTGTTTTTGTAATTCTTTAGTTTGTATGTCT
GTTGCTATTATGTCTACTATTCTTTCCCCTGCACTGTACCCCCCAATCCCCCCTTTTCTTTTAAAATTGT
GGATGAATACTGCCATTTGTCTCAAGATCTAGAATTCAAAAAAAGCACCGACTCGGTGCCACTTTTTCAA
GTTGATAACGGACTAGCCTTATTTAAACTTGCTATGCTGTTTCCAGCATAGCTCTTAAACTACTGATGAA
CTAAGCTTGACGGTGTTTCGTCCTTTCCACAAGATATATAAAGCCAAGAAATCGAAATACTTTCAAGTTA
CGGTAAGCATATGATAGTCCATTTTAAAACATAATTTTAAAACTGCAAACTACCCAAGAAATTATTACTT
TCTACGTCACGTATTTTGTACTAATATCTTTGTGTTTACAGTCAAATTAATTCTAATTATCTCTCTAACA
GCCTTGTATCGTATATGCAAATATGAAGGAATCATGGGAAATAGGCCCTCTCTGGGTCCCCTCGGGGTTG
GGAGGTGGGTCTGAAACGATAATGGTGAATATCCCTGCCTAACTCTATTCACTATAGAAAGTACAGCAAA
AACTATTCTTAAACCTACCAAGCCTCCTACTATCATTATGAATAATTTTATATACCACAGCCAATTTGTT
ATGTTAAACCAATTCCACAAACTTGCCCATTTATCTAATTCCAATAATTCTTGTTCATTCTTTTCTTGCT
GGTTTTGCGATTCTTCAATTAAGGAGTGTATTAAGCTTGTGTAATTGTTAATTTCTCTGTCCCACTCCAT
CCAGGTCGTGTGATTCCAAATCTGTTCCAGAGATTTATTACTCCAACTAGCATTCCAAGGCACAGCAGTG
GTGCAAATGAGTTTTCCAGAGCAACCCCAAATCCCCAGGAGCTGTTGATCCTTTAGGTATCTTTCCACAG
CCAGGATTCTTGCCTGGAGCTGCTTGATGCCCCAGACTGTGAGTTGCAACAGATGCTGTTGCGCCTCAAT
AGCCCTCAGCAAATTGTTCTGCTGCTGCACTATACCAGACAATAATTGTCTGGCCTGTACCGTCAGCGTC
ATTGACGCTGCGCCCATAGTGCTTCCTGCTGCTCCCAAGAACCCAAGGAACAAAGCTCCTATTCCCACTG
CTCTTTTTTCTCTCTGCACCACTCTTCTCTTTGCCTTGGTGGGTGCTACTCCTAATGGTTCAATTTTTAC
TACTTTATATTTATATAATTCACTTCTCCAATTGTCCCTCATATCTCCTCCTCCAGGTCTGAAGATCAGC
GGCCGCTTGCTGTGCGGTGGTCTTACTTTTGTTTTGCTCTTCCTCTATCTTGTCTAAAGCTTCCTTGGTG
TCTTTTATCTCTATCCTTTGATGCACACAATAGAGGGTTGCTACTGTATTATATAATGATCTAAGTTCTT
CTGATCCTGTCTGAAGGGATGGTTGTAGCTGTCCCAGTATTTGTCTACAGCCTTCTGATGTTTCTAACAG
GCCAGGATTAACTGCGAATCGTTCTAGCTCCCTGCTTGCCCATACTATATGTTTTAATTTATATTTTTTC
TTTCCCCCTGGCCTTAACCGAATTTTTTCCCATCGCGATCTAATTCTCCCCCGCTTAATACTGACGCTCT
CGCACCCATCTCTCTCCTTCTAGCCTCCGCTAGTCAAAATTTTTGGCGTACTCACCAGTCGCCGCCCCTC
GCCTCTTGCCGTGCGCGCTTCAGCAAGCCGAGTCCTGCGTCGAGAGAGCTCCTCTGGTTTCCCTTTCGCT
TTCAAGTCCCTGTTCGGGCGCCACTGCTAGAGATTTTCCACACTGACTAAAAGGGTCTGAGGGATCTCTA
GTTACCAGAGTCACACAACAGACGGGCACACACTACTTGAAGCACTCAAGGCAAGCTTTATTGAGGCTTA
AGCAGTGGGTTCCCTAGTTAGCCAGAGAGCTCCCAGGCTCAGATCTGGTCTAACCAGAGAGACCCGTTTA
TGTATCGAGCTAGGCACTTAAATACAATATCTCTGCAATGCGGCAATTCAGTGGTTCGTCCAATCCATGT
CAGACCCGTCTGTTGCCTTCCTAATAAGGCACGATCGTACCACCTTACTTCCACCAATCGGCATGCACGG
TGCTTTTTCTCTCCTTGTAAGGCATGTTGCTAACTCATCGTTACCATGTTGCAAGACTACAAGAGTATTG
CATAAGACTACATTAAGCTTGCAGCTCCAGCTTTTGTTCCCTTTAGTGAGGGTTAATTGCGCGCTTGGCG
TAATCATGGTCATAGCTGTTTCCTGTGTGAAATTGTTATCCGCTCACAATTCCACACAACATACGAGCCG
GAAGCATAAAGTGTAAAGCCTGGGGTGCCTAATGAGTGAGCTAACTCACATTAATTGCGTTGCGCTCACT
GCCCGCTTTCCAGTCGGGAAACCTGTCGTGCCAGCTGCATTAATGAATCGGCCAACGCGCGGGGAGAGGC
GGTTTGCGTATTGGGCGCTCTTCCGCTTCCTCGCTCACTGACTCGCTGCGCTCGGTCGTTCGGCTGCGGC
GAGCGGTATCAGCTCACTCAAAGGCGGTAATACGGTTATCCACAGAATCAGGGGATAACGCAGGAAAGAA
CATGTGAGCAAAAGGCCAGCAAAAGGCCAGGAACCGTAAAAAGGCCGCGTTGCTGGCGTTTTTCCATAGG
CTCCGCCCCCCTGACGAGCATCACAAAAATCGACGCTCAAGTCAGAGGTGGCGAAACCCGACAGGACTAT
AAAGATACCAGGCGTTTCCCCCTGGAAGCTCCCTCGTGCGCTCTCCTGTTCCGACCCTGCCGCTTACCGG
ATACCTGTCCGCCTTTCTCCCTTCGGGAAGCGTGGCGCTTTCTCATAGCTCACGCTGTAGGTATCTCAGT
TCGGTGTAGGTCGTTCGCTCCAAGCTGGGCTGTGTGCACGAACCCCCCGTTCAGCCCGACCGCTGCGCCT
TATCCGGTAACTATCGTCTTGAGTCCAACCCGGTAAGACACGACTTATCGCCACTGGCAGCAGCCACTGG
TAACAGGATTAGCAGAGCGAGGTATGTAGGCGGTGCTACAGAGTTCTTGAAGTGGTGGCCTAACTACGGC
TACACTAGAAGAACAGTATTTGGTATCTGCGCTCTGCTGAAGCCAGTTACCTTCGGAAAAAGAGTTGGTA
GCTCTTGATCCGGCAAACAAACCACCGCTGGTAGCGGTGGTTTTTTTGTTTGCAAGCAGCAGATTACGCG
CAGAAAAAAAGGATCTCAAGAAGATCCTTTGATCTTTTCTACGGGGTCTGACGCTCAGTGGAACGAAAAC
TCACGTTAAGGGATTTTGGTCATGAGATTATCAAAAAGGATCTTCACCTAGATCCTTTTAAATTAAAAAT
GAAGTTTTAAATCAATCTAAAGTATATATGAGTAAACTTGGTCTGACAGTTACCAATGCTTAATCAGTGA
GGCACCTATCTCAGCGATCTGTCTATTTCGTTCATCCATAGTTGCCTGACTCCCCGTCGTGTAGATAACT
ACGATACGGGAGGGCTTACCATCTGGCCCCAGTGCTGCAATGATACCGCGAGACCCACGCTCACCGGCTC
CAGATTTATCAGCAATAAACCAGCCAGCCGGAAGGGCCGAGCGCAGAAGTGGTCCTGCAACTTTATCCGC
CTCCATCCAGTCTATTAATTGTTGCCGGGAAGCTAGAGTAAGTAGTTCGCCAGTTAATAGTTTGCGCAAC
GTTGTTGCCATTGCTACAGGCATCGTGGTGTCACGCTCGTCGTTTGGTATGGCTTCATTCAGCTCCGGTT
CCCAACGATCAAGGCGAGTTACATGATCCCCCATGTTGTGCAAAAAAGCGGTTAGCTCCTTCGGTCCTCC
GATCGTTGTCAGAAGTAAGTTGGCCGCAGTGTTATCACTCATGGTTATGGCAGCACTGCATAATTCTCTT
ACTGTCATGCCATCCGTAAGATGCTTTTCTGTGACTGGTGAGTACTCAACCAAGTCATTCTGAGAATAGT
GTATGCGGCGACCGAGTTGCTCTTGCCCGGCGTCAATACGGGATAATACCGCGCCACATAGCAGAACTTT
AAAAGTGCTCATCATTGGAAAACGTTCTTCGGGGCGAAAACTCTCAAGGATCTTACCGCTGTTGAGATCC
AGTTCGATGTAACCCACTCGTGCACCCAACTGATCTTCAGCATCTTTTACTTTCACCAGCGTTTCTGGGT
GAGCAAAAACAGGAAGGCAAAATGCCGCAAAAAAGGGAATAAGGGCGACACGGAAATGTTGAATACTCAT
ACTCTTCCTTTTTCAATATTATTGAAGCATTTATCAGGGTTATTGTCTCATGAGCGGATACATATTTGAA
TGTATTTAGAAAAATAAACAAATAGGGGTTCCGCGCACATTTCCCCGAAAAGTGCCACCTAAATTGTAAG
CGTTAATATTTTGTTAAAATTCGCGTTAAATTTTTGTTAAATCAGCTCATTTTTTAACCAATAGGCCGAA
ATCGGCAAAATCCCTTATAAATCAAAAGAATAGACCGAGATAGGGT
[37 nt withheld, positions 5367-5403]
AAAGAACGTGGACTCCAACGTCAAAGG
[49 nt withheld, positions 5431-5479]
T
[91 nt withheld, positions 5481-5571]
G
[124 nt withheld, positions 5573-5696]
CCCATTCGCCATTCAGGCTGCGCAACTGTTGGGAAGGGCGATCGGTGCGGGCCTCTTCGCTATTACGCCA
GCTGGCGAAAGGGGGATGTGCTGCAAGGCGATTAAGTTGGGTAACGCCAGGGTTTTCCCAGTCACGACGT
TGTAAAACGACGGCCAGTGAGCGCGCGTAATACGACTCACTATAGGGCGAATTGGGTACGTCCCTAGGCC
TCCAAAAAAGCCTCCTCACTACTTCTGGAATAGCTCAGAGGCCGAGGCGGCCTCGGCCTCTGCATAAATA
AAAAAAATTAGTCAGCCATGGGGCGGAGAATGGGCGGAACTGGGCGGAGTTAGGGGCGGGATGGGCGGAG
TTAGGGGCGGGATAGCTAGAGCCAGACATGATAAGATACATTGATGAGTTTGGACAAACCACAACTAGAA
TGCAGTGAAAAAAATGCTTTATTTGTGAAATTTGTGATGCTATTGCTTTATTTGTAACCATTATAAGCTG
CAATAAACAAGTTCCTCTCACTCTCTGATATTCATTTCTTTGCAAGTTATAAATACTGAATAATAAGATG
ACATGAACTACTATACGTACTGCTAGAGATTTTCCACACTGACTAAAAGGGTCTGAGGGATCTCTAGTTA
CCAGAGTCACACAACAGACGGGCACACACTACTTGAAGCACTCAAGGCAAGCTTTATTGAGGCTTAAGCA
GTGGGTTCCCTAGTTAGCCAGAGAGCTCCCAGGCTCAGATCTGGTCTAACCAGAGAGACCCAGTACAAGC
AAAAAGCAGATCTTGTCTTCGTTGGGAGTGAATTAGCCCTTCCAGTCCCCCCTTTTCTTTTAAAAAGTGG
CTAAGATCTACAGCTGCCTTGTAAGTCATTGGTCTTAAAGTCGACGCGGGGAGGCGGCCCAAAGGGAGAT
CCGACTCGTCTGAGGGCGAAGGCGAAGACGCGGAAGAGGCCGCAGAGCCGGCAGCAGGCCGCGGGAAGGA
AGGTCCGCTGGATTGAGGGCCGAAGGGACGTAGCAGAAGGACGTCCCGCGCAGAATCCAGGTGGCAACAC
AGGCGAGCAGCCAAGGAAAGGACGATGATTTCCCCGACAACACCACGGAATTGTCAGTGCCCAACAGCCG
AGCCCCTGTCCAGCAGCGGGCAAGGCAGGCGGCGATGAGTTCCGCCGTGGCAATAGGGAGGGGGAAAGCG
AAAGTCCCGGAAAGGAGCTGACAGGTGGTGGCAATGCCCCAACCAGTGGGGGTTGCGTCAGCAAACACAG
TGCACACCACGCCACGTTGCCTGACAACGGGCCACAACTCCTCATAAAGAGACAGCAACCAGGATTTATA
CAAGGAGGAGAAAATGAAAGCCATACGGGAAGCAATAGCATGATACAAAGGCATTAAAGCAGCGTATCCA
CATAGCGTAAAAGGAGCAACATAGTTAAGAATACCAGTCAATCTTTCACAAATTTTGTAATCCAGAGGTT
GATTGTCGACTTAACGCGTTCAGGCACCGGGCTTGCGGGTCATGCACCAGGTGCGCGGTCCTTCGGGCAC
CTCGACGTCGGCGGTGACGGTGAAGCCGAGCCGCTCGTAGAAGGGGAGGTTGCGGGGCGCGGAGGT
